>Addgene plasmid #111053 | pCMV-dLight1.1 | depositor full sequence | sequence record 208854 | pCMV-dLight1.1 sequence 6023 bps
GTGATGCGGTTTTGGCAGTACATCAATGGGCGTGGATAGCGGTTTGACTCACGGGGATTTCCAAGTCTCC
ACCCCATTGACGTCAATGGGAGTTTGTTTTGGCACCAAAATCAACGGGACTTTCCAAAATGTCGTAACAA
CTCCGCCCCATTGACGCAAATGGGCGGTAGGCGTGTACGGTGGGAGGTCTATATAAGCAGAGCTGGTTTA
GTGAACCGTCAGATCCGCTAGCGCTACCGGACTCAGATCTCGAGCTCAAGCTTACCGGTGCGCGCCATGA
AGACGATCATCGCCCTGAGCTACATCTTCTGCCTGGTGTTCGCCGACTACAAGGACGATGATGACGCCAT
GAGGACTCTGAACACCTCTGCCATGGACGGGACTGGGCTGGTGGTGGAGAGGGACTTCTCTGTTCGTATC
CTCACTGCCTGTTTCCTGTCGCTGCTCATCCTGTCCACGCTCCTGGGGAACACGCTGGTCTGTGCTGCCG
TTATCAGGTTCCGACACCTGCGGTCCAAGGTGACCAACTTCTTTGTCATCTCCTTGGCTGTGTCAGATCT
CTTGGTGGCCGTCCTGGTCATGCCCTGGAAGGCAGTGGCTGAGATTGCTGGCTTCTGGCCCTTTGGGTCC
TTCTGTAACATCTGGGTGGCCTTTGACATCATGTGCTCCACTGCATCCATCCTCAACCTCTGTGTGATCA
GCGTGGACAGGTATTGGGCTATCTCCAGCCCTTTCCGGTATGAGAGAAAGATGACCCCCAAGGCAGCCTT
CATCCTGATCAGTGTGGCATGGACCTTGTCTGTACTCATCTCCTTCATCCCAGTGCAGCTCAGCTGGCAC
AAGGCAAAACCCACAAGCCCCTCTGATGGAAATGCCACTTCCCTGGCTGAGACCATAGACAACTGTGACT
CCAGCCTCAGCAGGACATATGCCATCTCATCCTCTGTAATCAGCTTTTACATCCCTGTGGCCATCATGAT
TGTCACCTACACCAGGATCTACAGGATTGCTCAGAAACTGAGCTCACTCATTAACGTCTATATCAAGGCC
GACAAGCAGAAGAACGGCATCAAGGCGAACTTCAAGATCCGCCACAACATCGAGGACGGCGGCGTGCAGC
TCGCCTACCACTACCAGCAGAACACCCCCATCGGCGACGGCCCCGTGCTGCTGCCCGACAACCACTACCT
GAGCGTGCAGTCCAAACTTTCGAAAGACCCCAACGAGAAGCGCGATCACATGGTCCTGCTGGAGTTCGTG
ACCGCCGCCGGGATCACTCTCGGCATGGACGAGCTGTACAAGGGCGGTACCGGAGGGAGCATGGTGAGCA
AGGGCGAGGAGCTGTTCACCGGGGTGGTGCCCATCCTGGTCGAGCTGGACGGCGACGTAAACGGCCACAA
GTTCAGCGTGTCCGGCGAGGGTGAGGGCGATGCCACCTACGGCAAGCTGACCCTGAAGTTCATCTGCACC
ACCGGCAAGCTGCCCGTGCCCTGGCCCACCCTCGTGACCACCCTGACCTACGGCGTGCAGTGCTTCAGCC
GCTACCCCGACCACATGAAGCAGCACGACTTCTTCAAGTCCGCCATGCCCGAAGGCTACATCCAGGAGCG
CACCATCTTCTTCAAGGACGACGGCAACTACAAGACCCGCGCCGAGGTGAAGTTCGAGGGCGACACCCTG
GTGAACCGCATCGAGCTGAAGGGCATCGACTTCAAGGAGGACGGCAACATCCTGGGGCACAAGCTGGAGT
ACAACAATCATGACCAACTGAAAAGAGAAACTAAAGTCCTGAAGACTCTGTCGGTGATCATGGGTGTGTT
TGTGTGCTGTTGGCTACCTTTCTTCATCTTGAACTGCATTTTGCCCTTCTGTGGGTCTGGGGAGACGCAG
CCCTTCTGCATTGATTCCAACACCTTTGACGTGTTTGTGTGGTTTGGGTGGGCTAATTCATCCTTGAACC
CCATCATTTATGCCTTTAATGCTGATTTTCGGAAGGCATTTTCAACCCTCTTAGGATGCTACAGACTTTG
CCCTGCGACGAATAATGCCATAGAGACGGTGAGTATCAATAACAATGGGGCCGCGATGTTTTCCAGCCAT
CATGAGCCACGAGGCTCCATCTCCAAGGAGTGCAATCTGGTTTACCTGATCCCACATGCTGTGGGCTCCT
CTGAGGACCTGAAAAAGGAGGAGGCAGCTGGCATCGCCAGACCCTTGGAGAAGCTGTCCCCAGCCCTATC
GGTCATATTGGACTATGACACTGACGTCTCTCTGGAGAAGATCCAACCCATCACACAAAACGGTCAGCAC
CCAACCTGATGTACAGCGGCCGCGACTCTAGATCATAATCAGCCATACCACATTTGTAGAGGTTTTACTT
GCTTTAAAAAACCTCCCACACCTCCCCCTGAACCTGAAACATAAAATGAATGCAATTGTTGTTGTTAACT
TGTTTATTGCAGCTTATAATGGTTACAAATAAAGCAATAGCATCACAAATTTCACAAATAAAGCATTTTT
TTCACTGCATTCTAGTTGTGGTTTGTCCAAACTCATCAATGTATCTTAAGGCGTAAATTGTAAGCGTTAA
TATTTTGTTAAAATTCGCGTTAAATTTTTGTTAAATCAGCTCATTTTTTAACCAATAGGCCGAAATCGGC
AAAATCCCTTATAAATCAAAAGAATAGACCGAGATAGGGT
[37 nt withheld, positions 2701-2737]
AAAGAACGTGGACTCCAACGTCAAAGG
[49 nt withheld, positions 2765-2813]
T
[91 nt withheld, positions 2815-2905]
G
[124 nt withheld, positions 2907-3030]
CAGGTGGCACTTTTCGGGGAAATGTGCGCGGAACCCCTATTTGTTTATTTTTCTAAATACATTCAAATAT
GTATCCGCTCATGAGACAATAACCCTGATAAATGCTTCAATAATATTGAAAAAGGAAGAGTCCTGAGGCG
GAAAGAACCAGCTGTGGAATGTGTGTCAGTTAGGGTGTGGAAAGTCCCCAGGCTCCCCAGCAGGCAGAAG
TATGCAAAGCATGCATCTCAATTAGTCAGCAACCAGGTGTGGAAAGTCCCCAGGCTCCCCAGCAGGCAGA
AGTATGCAAAGCATGCATCTCAATTAGTCAGCAACCATAGTCCCGCCCCTAACTCCGCCCATCCCGCCCC
TAACTCCGCCCAGTTCCGCCCATTCTCCGCCCCATGGCTGACTAATTTTTTTTATTTATGCAGAGGCCGA
GGCCGCCTCGGCCTCTGAGCTATTCCAGAAGTAGTGAGGAGGCTTTTTTGGAGGCCTAGGCTTTTGCAAA
GATCGATCAAGAGACAGGATGAGGATCGTTTCGCATGATTGAACAAGATGGATTGCACGCAGGTTCTCCG
GCCGCTTGGGTGGAGAGGCTATTCGGCTATGACTGGGCACAACAGACAATCGGCTGCTCTGATGCCGCCG
TGTTCCGGCTGTCAGCGCAGGGGCGCCCGGTTCTTTTTGTCAAGACCGACCTGTCCGGTGCCCTGAATGA
ACTGCAAGACGAGGCAGCGCGGCTATCGTGGCTGGCCACGACGGGCGTTCCTTGCGCAGCTGTGCTCGAC
GTTGTCACTGAAGCGGGAAGGGACTGGCTGCTATTGGGCGAAGTGCCGGGGCAGGATCTCCTGTCATCTC
ACCTTGCTCCTGCCGAGAAAGTATCCATCATGGCTGATGCAATGCGGCGGCTGCATACGCTTGATCCGGC
TACCTGCCCATTCGACCACCAAGCGAAACATCGCATCGAGCGAGCACGTACTCGGATGGAAGCCGGTCTT
GTCGATCAGGATGATCTGGACGAAGAGCATCAGGGGCTCGCGCCAGCCGAACTGTTCGCCAGGCTCAAGG
CGAGCATGCCCGACGGCGAGGATCTCGTCGTGACCCATGGCGATGCCTGCTTGCCGAATATCATGGTGGA
AAATGGCCGCTTTTCTGGATTCATCGACTGTGGCCGGCTGGGTGTGGCGGACCGCTATCAGGACATAGCG
TTGGCTACCCGTGATATTGCTGAAGAGCTTGGCGGCGAATGGGCTGACCGCTTCCTCGTGCTTTACGGTA
TCGCCGCTCCCGATTCGCAGCGCATCGCCTTCTATCGCCTTCTTGACGAGTTCTTCTGAGCGGGACTCTG
GGGTTCGAAATGACCGACCAAGCGACGCCCAACCTGCCATCACGAGATTTCGATTCCACCGCCGCCTTCT
ATGAAAGGTTGGGCTTCGGAATCGTTTTCCGGGACGCCGGCTGGATGATCCTCCAGCGCGGGGATCTCAT
GCTGGAGTTCTTCGCCCACCCTAGGGGGAGGCTAACTGAAACACGGAAGGAGACAATACCGGAAGGAACC
CGCGCTATGACGGCAATAAAAAGACAGAATAAAACGCACGGTGTTGGGTCGTTTGTTCATAAACGCGGGG
TTCGGTCCCAGGGCTGGCACTCTGTCGATACCCCACCGAGACCCCATTGGGGCCAATACGCCCGCGTTTC
TTCCTTTTCCCCACCCCACCCCCCAAGTTCGGGTGAAGGCCCAGGGCTCGCAGCCAACGTCGGGGCGGCA
GGCCCTGCCATAGCCTCAGGTTACTCATATATACTTTAGATTGATTTAAAACTTCATTTTTAATTTAAAA
GGATCTAGGTGAAGATCCTTTTTGATAATCTCATGACCAAAATCCCTTAACGTGAGTTTTCGTTCCACTG
AGCGTCAGACCCCGTAGAAAAGATCAAAGGATCTTCTTGAGATCCTTTTTTTCTGCGCGTAATCTGCTGC
TTGCAAACAAAAAAACCACCGCTACCAGCGGTGGTTTGTTTGCCGGATCAAGAGCTACCAACTCTTTTTC
CGAAGGTAACTGGCTTCAGCAGAGCGCAGATACCAAATACTGTCCTTCTAGTGTAGCCGTAGTTAGGCCA
CCACTTCAAGAACTCTGTAGCACCGCCTACATACCTCGCTCTGCTAATCCTGTTACCAGTGGCTGCTGCC
AGTGGCGATAAGTCGTGTCTTACCGGGTTGGACTCAAGACGATAGTTACCGGATAAGGCGCAGCGGTCGG
GCTGAACGGGGGGTTCGTGCACACAGCCCAGCTTGGAGCGAACGACCTACACCGAACTGAGATACCTACA
GCGTGAGCTATGAGAAAGCGCCACGCTTCCCGAAGGGAGAAAGGCGGACAGGTATCCGGTAAGCGGCAGG
GTCGGAACAGGAGAGCGCACGAGGGAGCTTCCAGGGGGAAACGCCTGGTATCTTTATAGTCCTGTCGGGT
TTCGCCACCTCTGACTTGAGCGTCGATTTTTGTGATGCTCGTCAGGGGGGCGGAGCCTATGGAAAAACGC
CAGCAACGCGGCCTTTTTACGGTTCCTGGCCTTTTGCTGGCCTTTTGCTCACATGTTCTTTCCTGCGTTA
TCCCCTGATTCTGTGGATAACCGTATTACCGCCATGCATTAGTTATTAATAGTAATCAATTACGGGGTCA
TTAGTTCATAGCCCATATATGGAGTTCCGCGTTACATAACTTACGGTAAATGGCCCGCCTGGCTGACCGC
CCAACGACCCCCGCCCATTGACGTCAATAATGACGTATGTTCCCATAGTAACGCCAATAGGGACTTTCCA
TTGACGTCAATGGGTGGAGTATTTACGGTAAACTGCCCACTTGGCAGTACATCAAGTGTATCATATGCCA
AGTACGCCCCCTATTGACGTCAATGACGGTAAATGGCCCGCCTGGCATTATGCCCAGTACATGACCTTAT
GGGACTTTCCTACTTGGCAGTACATCTACGTATTAGTCATCGCTATTACCATG
Features (pLannotate 1.2.2; 17 found; start..end, strand, type, name):
      1..204     +  promoter       CMV promoter: human cytomegalovirus (CMV) immediate early promoter
    227..263     +  misc_feature   MCS (fragment): multiple cloning site
    325..345     +  CDS            3xFLAG (fragment): three tandem FLAG® epitope tags
    469..1005    +  CDS            DRD1: DRD1_RABIT - Protein inferred from homology: Swiss-Prot protein existence level 3. Dopamine receptor whose activity is mediated by G proteins which activate adenylyl cyclase. From Oryctolagus cuniculus (Rabbit).
   1021..1755    +  CDS            cEGFP: cEGFP is a basic (constitutively fluorescent) green fluorescent protein published in 2008, derived from Aequorea victoria.
   1774..2025    +  CDS            Adrb1 (fragment): ADRB1_RAT - Also known as Adrb1r. Experimental evidence at protein level: Swiss-Prot protein existence level 1. Beta-adrenergic receptors mediate the catecholamine-induced activation of adenylate cyclase through the action of G proteins. This receptor binds epinephrine and norepinephrine with approximately equal affinity. Mediates Ras activation through G(s)-alpha- and cAMP-mediated signaling (By similarity). Involved in the regulation of sleep/wake behaviors (By similarity). From Rattus norvegicus (Rat).
   2341..2424    +  CDS            large T antigen (fragment): large T antigen from SV40 (simian virus 40)
   2447..2568    +  polyA_signal   SV40 poly(A) signal: SV40 polyadenylation signal
   2602..3030    -  rep_origin     f1 ori (sequence partly withheld): f1 bacteriophage origin of replication; arrow indicates direction of (+) strand synthesis
   3057..3161    +  promoter       AmpR promoter: bla
   3163..3520    +  promoter       SV40 promoter: SV40 enhancer and early promoter
   3555..4349    +  CDS            NeoR/KanR: aminoglycoside phosphotransferase from Tn5; aph(3')-II (or nptII); confers resistance to neomycin, kanamycin, and G418 (Geneticin®)
   4370..4522    +  CDS            ble (fragment): BLE_KLEPN - Experimental evidence at protein level: Swiss-Prot protein existence level 1. Binding protein with a strong affinity to the bleomycin family of antibiotics. Binds to CL990; an antimitotic-antibiotic compound. From Klebsiella pneumoniae.
   4581..4628    +  polyA_signal   HSV TK poly(A) signal: herpes simplex virus thymidine kinase polyadenylation signal (Cole and Stacy, 1985)
   4719..4735    -  polyA_signal   bGH poly(A) signal (fragment): bovine growth hormone polyadenylation signal
   4957..5545    +  rep_origin     ori: high-copy-number ColE1/pMB1/pBR322/pUC origin of replication
   5720..6023    +  enhancer       CMV enhancer: human cytomegalovirus immediate early enhancer
