>Addgene plasmid #111053 | pCMV-dLight1.1 | addgene full sequence | sequence record 215079 | Addgene NGS Result
GTGATGCGGTTTTGGCAGTACATCAATGGGCGTGGATAGTGGTTTGACTCACGGGGATTTCCAAGTCTCC
ACCCCATTGACGTCAATGGGAGTTTGTTTTGGCACCAAAATCAACGGGACTTTCCAAAATGTCGTAACAA
CTCCGCCCCATTGACGCAAATGGGCGGTAGGCGTGTACGGTGGGAGGTCTATATAAGCAGAGCTGGTTTA
GTGAACCGTCAGATCCGCTAGCGCTACCGGACTCAGATCTCGAGCTCAAGCTTACCGGTGCGCGCCATGA
AGACGATCATCGCCCTGAGCTACATCTTCTGCCTGGTGTTCGCCGACTACAAGGACGATGATGACGCCAT
GAGGACTCTGAACACCTCTGCCATGGACGGGACTGGGCTGGTGGTGGAGAGGGACTTCTCTGTTCGTATC
CTCACTGCCTGTTTCCTGTCGCTGCTCATCCTGTCCACGCTCCTGGGGAACACGCTGGTCTGTGCTGCCG
TTATCAGGTTCCGACACCTGCGGTCCAAGGTGACCAACTTCTTTGTCATCTCCTTGGCTGTGTCAGATCT
CTTGGTGGCCGTCCTGGTCATGCCCTGGAAGGCAGTGGCTGAGATTGCTGGCTTCTGGCCCTTTGGGTCC
TTCTGTAACATCTGGGTGGCCTTTGACATCATGTGCTCCACTGCATCCATCCTCAACCTCTGTGTGATCA
GCGTGGACAGGTATTGGGCTATCTCCAGCCCTTTCCGGTATGAGAGAAAGATGACCCCCAAGGCAGCCTT
CATCCTGATCAGTGTGGCATGGACCTTGTCTGTACTCATCTCCTTCATCCCAGTGCAGCTCAGCTGGCAC
AAGGCAAAACCCACAAGCCCCTCTGATGGAAATGCCACTTCCCTGGCTGAGACCATAGACAACTGTGACT
CCAGCCTCAGCAGGACATATGCCATCTCATCCTCTGTAATCAGCTTTTACATCCCTGTGGCCATCATGAT
TGTCACCTACACCAGGATCTACAGGATTGCTCAGAAACTGAGCTCACTCATTAACGTCTATATCAAGGCC
GACAAGCAGAAGAACGGCATCAAGGCGAACTTCAAGATCCGCCACAACATCGAGGACGGCGGCGTGCAGC
TCGCCTACCACTACCAGCAGAACACCCCCATCGGCGACGGCCCCGTGCTGCTGCCCGACAACCACTACCT
GAGCGTGCAGTCCAAACTTTCGAAAGACCCCAACGAGAAGCGCGATCACATGGTCCTGCTGGAGTTCGTG
ACCGCCGCCGGGATCACTCTCGGCATGGACGAGCTGTACAAGGGCGGTACCGGAGGGAGCATGGTGAGCA
AGGGCGAGGAGCTGTTCACCGGGGTGGTGCCCATCCTGGTCGAGCTGGACGGCGACGTAAACGGCCACAA
GTTCAGCGTGTCCGGCGAGGGTGAGGGCGATGCCACCTACGGCAAGCTGACCCTGAAGTTCATCTGCACC
ACCGGCAAGCTGCCCGTGCCCTGGCCCACCCTCGTGACCACCCTGACCTACGGCGTGCAGTGCTTCAGCC
GCTACCCCGACCACATGAAGCAGCACGACTTCTTCAAGTCCGCCATGCCCGAAGGCTACATCCAGGAGCG
CACCATCTTCTTCAAGGACGACGGCAACTACAAGACCCGCGCCGAGGTGAAGTTCGAGGGCGACACCCTG
GTGAACCGCATCGAGCTGAAGGGCATCGACTTCAAGGAGGACGGCAACATCCTGGGGCACAAGCTGGAGT
ACAACAATCATGACCAACTGAAAAGAGAAACTAAAGTCCTGAAGACTCTGTCGGTGATCATGGGTGTGTT
TGTGTGCTGTTGGCTACCTTTCTTCATCTTGAACTGCATTTTGCCCTTCTGTGGGTCTGGGGAGACGCAG
CCCTTCTGCATTGATTCCAACACCTTTGACGTGTTTGTGTGGTTTGGGTGGGCTAATTCATCCTTGAACC
CCATCATTTATGCCTTTAATGCTGATTTTCGGAAGGCATTTTCAACCCTCTTAGGATGCTACAGACTTTG
CCCTGCGACGAATAATGCCATAGAGACGGTGAGTATCAATAACAATGGGGCCGCGATGTTTTCCAGCCAT
CATGAGCCACGAGGCTCCATCTCCAAGGAGTGCAATCTGGTTTACCTGATCCCACATGCTGTGGGCTCCT
CTGAGGACCTGAAAAAGGAGGAGGCAGCTGGCATCGCCAGACCCTTGGAGAAGCTGTCCCCAGCCCTATC
GGTCATATTGGACTATGACACTGACGTCTCTCTGGAGAAGATCCAACCCATCACACAAAACGGTCAGCAC
CCAACCTGATGTACAGCGGCCGCGACTCTAGATCATAATCAGCCATACCACATTTGTAGAGGTTTTACTT
GCTTTAAAAAACCTCCCACACCTCCCCCTGAACCTGAAACATAAAATGAATGCAATTGTTGTTGTTAACT
TGTTTATTGCAGCTTATAATGGTTACAAATAAAGCAATAGCATCACAAATTTCACAAATAAAGCATTTTT
TTCACTGCATTCTAGTTGTGGTTTGTCCAAACTCATCAATGTATCTTAAGGCGTAAATTGTAAGCGTTAA
TATTTTGTTAAAATTCGCGTTAAATTTTTGTTAAATCAGCTCATTTTTTAACCAATAGGCCGAAATCGGC
AAAATCCCTTATAAATCAAAAGAATAGACCGAGATAGGGT
[37 nt withheld, positions 2701-2737]
AAAGAACGTGGACTCCAACGTCAAAGG
[49 nt withheld, positions 2765-2813]
T
[91 nt withheld, positions 2815-2905]
G
[124 nt withheld, positions 2907-3030]
CAGGTGGCACTTTTCGGGGAAATGTGCGCGGAACCCCTATTTGTTTATTTTTCTAAATACATTCAAATAT
GTATCCGCTCATGAGACAATAACCCTGATAAATGCTTCAATAATATTGAAAAAGGAAGAGTCCTGAGGCG
GAAAGAACCAGCTGTGGAATGTGTGTCAGTTAGGGTGTGGAAAGTCCCCAGGCTCCCCAGCAGGCAGAAG
TATGCAAAGCATGCATCTCAATTAGTCAGCAACCAGGTGTGGAAAGTCCCCAGGCTCCCCAGCAGGCAGA
AGTATGCAAAGCATGCATCTCAATTAGTCAGCAACCATAGTCCCGCCCCTAACTCCGCCCATCCCGCCCC
TAACTCCGCCCAGTTCCGCCCATTCTCCGCCCCATGGCTGACTAATTTTTTTTATTTATGCAGAGGCCGA
GGCCGCCTCGGCCTCTGAGCTATTCCAGAAGTAGTGAGGAGGCTTTTTTGGAGGCCTAGGCTTTTGCAAA
GATCGATCAAGAGACAGGATGAGGATCGTTTCGCATGATTGAACAAGATGGATTGCACGCAGGTTCTCCG
GCCGCTTGGGTGGAGAGGCTATTCGGCTATGACTGGGCACAACAGACAATCGGCTGCTCTGATGCCGCCG
TGTTCCGGCTGTCAGCGCAGGGGCGCCCGGTTCTTTTTGTCAAGACCGACCTGTCCGGTGCCCTGAATGA
ACTGCAAGACGAGGCAGCGCGGCTATCGTGGCTGGCCACGACGGGCGTTCCTTGCGCAGCTGTGCTCGAC
GTTGTCACTGAAGCGGGAAGGGACTGGCTGCTATTGGGCGAAGTGCCGGGGCAGGATCTCCTGTCATCTC
ACCTTGCTCCTGCCGAGAAAGTATCCATCATGGCTGATGCAATGCGGCGGCTGCATACGCTTGATCCGGC
TACCTGCCCATTCGACCACCAAGCGAAACATCGCATCGAGCGAGCACGTACTCGGATGGAAGCCGGTCTT
GTCGATCAGGATGATCTGGACGAAGAGCATCAGGGGCTCGCGCCAGCCGAACTGTTCGCCAGGCTCAAGG
CGAGCATGCCCGACGGCGAGGATCTCGTCGTGACCCATGGCGATGCCTGCTTGCCGAATATCATGGTGGA
AAATGGCCGCTTTTCTGGATTCATCGACTGTGGCCGGCTGGGTGTGGCGGACCGCTATCAGGACATAGCG
TTGGCTACCCGTGATATTGCTGAAGAGCTTGGCGGCGAATGGGCTGACCGCTTCCTCGTGCTTTACGGTA
TCGCCGCTCCCGATTCGCAGCGCATCGCCTTCTATCGCCTTCTTGACGAGTTCTTCTGAGCGGGACTCTG
GGGTTCGAAATGACCGACCAAGCGACGCCCAACCTGCCATCACGAGATTTCGATTCCACCGCCGCCTTCT
ATGAAAGGTTGGGCTTCGGAATCGTTTTCCGGGACGCCGGCTGGATGATCCTCCAGCGCGGGGATCTCAT
GCTGGAGTTCTTCGCCCACCCTAGGGGGAGGCTAACTGAAACACGGAAGGAGACAATACCGGAAGGAACC
CGCGCTATGACGGCAATAAAAAGACAGAATAAAACGCACGGTGTTGGGTCGTTTGTTCATAAACGCGGGG
TTCGGTCCCAGGGCTGGCACTCTGTCGATACCCCACCGAGACCCCATTGGGGCCAATACGCCCGCGTTTC
TTCCTTTTCCCCACCCCACCCCCCAAGTTCGGGTGAAGGCCCAGGGCTCGCAGCCAACGTCGGGGCGGCA
GGCCCTGCCATAGCCTCAGGTTACTCATATATACTTTAGATTGATTTAAAACTTCATTTTTAATTTAAAA
GGATCTAGGTGAAGATCCTTTTTGATAATCTCATGACCAAAATCCCTTAACGTGAGTTTTCGTTCCACTG
AGCGTCAGACCCCGTAGAAAAGATCAAAGGATCTTCTTGAGATCCTTTTTTTCTGCGCGTAATCTGCTGC
TTGCAAACAAAAAAACCACCGCTACCAGCGGTGGTTTGTTTGCCGGATCAAGAGCTACCAACTCTTTTTC
CGAAGGTAACTGGCTTCAGCAGAGCGCAGATACCAAATACTGTTCTTCTAGTGTAGCCGTAGTTAGGCCA
CCACTTCAAGAACTCTGTAGCACCGCCTACATACCTCGCTCTGCTAATCCTGTTACCAGTGGCTGCTGCC
AGTGGCGATAAGTCGTGTCTTACCGGGTTGGACTCAAGACGATAGTTACCGGATAAGGCGCAGCGGTCGG
GCTGAACGGGGGGTTCGTGCACACAGCCCAGCTTGGAGCGAACGACCTACACCGAACTGAGATACCTACA
GCGTGAGCTATGAGAAAGCGCCACGCTTCCCGAAGGGAGAAAGGCGGACAGGTATCCGGTAAGCGGCAGG
GTCGGAACAGGAGAGCGCACGAGGGAGCTTCCAGGGGGAAACGCCTGGTATCTTTATAGTCCTGTCGGGT
TTCGCCACCTCTGACTTGAGCGTCGATTTTTGTGATGCTCGTCAGGGGGGCGGAGCCTATGGAAAAACGC
CAGCAACGCGGCCTTTTTACGGTTCCTGGCCTTTTGCTGGCCTTTTGCTCACATGTTCTTTCCTGCGTTA
TCCCCTGATTCTGTGGATAACCGTATTACCGCCATGCATTAGTTATTAATAGTAATCAATTACGGGGTCA
TTAGTTCATAGCCCATATATGGAGTTCCGCGTTACATAACTTACGGTAAATGGCCCGCCTGGCTGACCGC
CCAACGACCCCCGCCCATTGACGTCAATAATGACGTATGTTCCCATAGTAACGCCAATAGGGACTTTCCA
TTGACGTCAATGGGTGGAGTATTTACGGTAAACTGCCCACTTGGCAGTACATCAAGTGTATCATATGCCA
AGTACGCCCCCTATTGACGTCAATGACGGTAAATGGCCCGCCTGGCATTATGCCCAGTACATGACCTTAT
GGGACTTTCCTACTTGGCAGTACATCTACGTATTAGTCATCGCTATTACCATG
Features (pLannotate 1.2.2; 18 found; start..end, strand, type, name):
     73..90      -  promoter       CMV promoter (fragment): human cytomegalovirus (CMV) immediate early promoter
    153..204     +  promoter       CMVd2 promoter: truncated human cytomegalovirus (CMV) immediate early promoter that yields moderately reduced expression relative to the full-length promoter
    227..263     +  misc_feature   MCS (fragment): multiple cloning site
    325..345     +  CDS            3xFLAG (fragment): three tandem FLAG® epitope tags
    469..1005    +  CDS            DRD1: DRD1_RABIT - Protein inferred from homology: Swiss-Prot protein existence level 3. Dopamine receptor whose activity is mediated by G proteins which activate adenylyl cyclase. From Oryctolagus cuniculus (Rabbit).
   1021..1755    +  CDS            cEGFP: cEGFP is a basic (constitutively fluorescent) green fluorescent protein published in 2008, derived from Aequorea victoria.
   1774..2025    +  CDS            Adrb1 (fragment): ADRB1_RAT - Also known as Adrb1r. Experimental evidence at protein level: Swiss-Prot protein existence level 1. Beta-adrenergic receptors mediate the catecholamine-induced activation of adenylate cyclase through the action of G proteins. This receptor binds epinephrine and norepinephrine with approximately equal affinity. Mediates Ras activation through G(s)-alpha- and cAMP-mediated signaling (By similarity). Involved in the regulation of sleep/wake behaviors (By similarity). From Rattus norvegicus (Rat).
   2341..2424    +  CDS            large T antigen (fragment): large T antigen from SV40 (simian virus 40)
   2447..2568    +  polyA_signal   SV40 poly(A) signal: SV40 polyadenylation signal
   2602..3030    -  rep_origin     f1 ori (sequence partly withheld): f1 bacteriophage origin of replication; arrow indicates direction of (+) strand synthesis
   3057..3161    +  promoter       AmpR promoter: bla
   3163..3520    +  promoter       SV40 promoter: SV40 enhancer and early promoter
   3555..4349    +  CDS            NeoR/KanR: aminoglycoside phosphotransferase from Tn5; aph(3')-II (or nptII); confers resistance to neomycin, kanamycin, and G418 (Geneticin®)
   4370..4522    +  CDS            ble (fragment): BLE_KLEPN - Experimental evidence at protein level: Swiss-Prot protein existence level 1. Binding protein with a strong affinity to the bleomycin family of antibiotics. Binds to CL990; an antimitotic-antibiotic compound. From Klebsiella pneumoniae.
   4581..4628    +  polyA_signal   HSV TK poly(A) signal: herpes simplex virus thymidine kinase polyadenylation signal (Cole and Stacy, 1985)
   4719..4735    -  polyA_signal   bGH poly(A) signal (fragment): bovine growth hormone polyadenylation signal
   4957..5545    +  rep_origin     ori: high-copy-number ColE1/pMB1/pBR322/pUC origin of replication
   5720..6023    +  enhancer       CMV enhancer: human cytomegalovirus immediate early enhancer
