[The description below was written by a language model from this plasmid's Addgene catalogue record and pLannotate feature annotations shown in this document.]
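Description:
pCMV-dLight1.1 is a mammalian expression plasmid of about 6 kb, built on the pEGFP-N1 backbone, that expresses the synthetic, genetically encoded dopamine sensor dLight1.1. It is propagated in E. coli from a high-copy ColE1/pUC-type origin and selected with kanamycin. The same NeoR/KanR (aph(3')-II) gene is preceded by both a bacterial bla promoter and the SV40 enhancer/early promoter and is followed by the HSV TK polyadenylation signal, so it can also confer G418 resistance in mammalian cells. An f1 origin is also present.

The roughly 2 kb insert was cloned between HindIII and NotI and carries an N-terminal FLAG tag. Both the depositor and sequencing-derived feature tables show one arrangement: a short FLAG match, then a segment resembling the D1 dopamine receptor, then a GFP-derived module (annotated as cEGFP), then a further G-protein-coupled receptor segment, with the SV40 poly(A) signal terminating the transcript. The downstream receptor segment is annotated by homology as a beta-1 adrenergic receptor fragment. That label and the rabbit DRD1 label are automated best matches, not stated origins; the record lists the insert only as synthetic. The layout fits a sensor in which a fluorescent protein module sits inside a dopamine receptor scaffold, so that ligand binding would be reported as a change in green fluorescence.

The catalogue entry lists the promoter as CAG, but the plasmid name and both annotated sequences indicate the CMV immediate-early enhancer and promoter upstream of the insert, with no CAG elements annotated. The plasmid is intended for transfection-based expression of dLight1.1 in mammalian cells, for example for optical imaging of dopamine dynamics.
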