Addgene plasmid #111053: pCMV-dLight1.1
Purpose: Expresses dLight1.1 in mammalian cells
Depositing lab: Lin Tian. Depositing organization: University of California, Davis. Publication: Ultrafast neuronal imaging of dopamine dynamics with designed genetically encoded sensors. Patriarchi T, Cho JR, Merten K, Howe MW, Marley A, Xiong WH, Folk RW, Broussard GJ, Liang R, Jang MJ, Zhong H, Dombeck D, von Zastrow M, Nimmerjahn A, Gradinaru V, Williams JT, Tian L. Science. 2018 Jun 29;360(6396). pii: science.aat4422. doi: 10.1126/science.aat4422. Epub 2018 May 31. PubMed 29853555.
Backbone
  Vector backbone: pEGFP_N1
  Backbone size w/o insert (bp): 3983
  Total vector size (bp): 6026
  Vector type: Mammalian Expression
Growth in bacteria
  Bacterial resistance: Kanamycin, 50 μg/mL
  Growth temperature: 37°C
  Growth strain: DH5alpha
  Copy number: High Copy
Gene/Insert
  Gene/Insert name: dLight1.1
  Species: Synthetic
  Insert size (bp): 2043
  GenBank ID: MH244549
  Promoter: CAG
  Tag / fusion protein: Flag tag (N terminal on insert)
  Cloning method: Restriction Enzyme; 5′ cloning site HindIII (not destroyed); 3′ cloning site NotI (not destroyed)
  Sequencing primers: 5′ CTC CGC CCC ATT GAC GCA AAT GG; 3′ ggaggtgtgggaggttttttaaagcaag
Terms and licenses: Academic/Nonprofit Terms; Industry Terms: Not Available to Industry
How to cite: pCMV-dLight1.1 was a gift from Lin Tian (Addgene plasmid # 111053 ; http://n2t.net/addgene:111053 ; RRID:Addgene_111053)
